Addgene plasmid #194643: pAAV-Fos-CreERT2
Purpose: Expresses Cre-ERT2 under the control of c-Fos promoter
Depositing lab: Jun-Hyeong Cho. Depositing organization: University of California, Riverside. Publication: Neocortical synaptic engrams for remote contextual memories. Lee JH, Kim WB, Park EH, Cho JH. Nat Neurosci. 2022 Dec 23. doi: 10.1038/s41593-022-01223-1. PubMed 36564546.
Backbone
  Vector backbone: Mammalian Gene Expression AAV Vector
  Vector type: Mammalian Expression, AAV
Growth in bacteria
  Bacterial resistance: Ampicillin, 100 μg/mL
  Growth temperature: 37°C
  Growth strain: NEB Stable
  Copy number: High Copy
Gene/Insert
  Gene/Insert name: Fos-CreERT2
  Promoter: c-Fos
  Cloning method: Gateway Cloning
  Sequencing primers: 5′ ---
Terms and licenses: Academic/Nonprofit Terms; Industry Terms: Not Available to Industry
How to cite: pAAV-Fos-CreERT2 was a gift from Jun-Hyeong Cho (Addgene plasmid # 194643 ; http://n2t.net/addgene:194643 ; RRID:Addgene_194643)
