[The description below was written by a language model from this plasmid's Addgene catalogue record and pLannotate feature annotations shown in this document.]
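Description:
pAAV-Fos-CreERT2 is a 6.5 kb adeno-associated virus transfer plasmid for mammalian expression, built on a generic AAV gene-expression backbone by Gateway cloning. It is maintained in bacteria through a high-copy ColE1/pUC-type origin and selected with ampicillin via the β-lactamase gene and its native promoter. An f1 phage origin and small remnants of the pBR322 bom and rop regions also lie in the backbone. Two AAV2 inverted terminal repeats flank the expression cassette and define the segment that is packaged into recombinant AAV particles when replication and capsid functions are supplied in trans.

Between the ITRs, attB4 and attB1 recombination scars bracket a roughly 700 bp segment that the automated annotation leaves unlabelled. Its position matches the c-Fos promoter named in the catalogue entry, though the record does not state its species or exact extent. Downstream, between attB1 and attB2, is the Cre recombinase coding sequence from bacteriophage P1, followed closely by ERT2, the mutated ligand-binding domain of the human estrogen receptor. Together they form the Cre-ERT2 fusion named in the record. A WPRE then enhances transcript stability and expression, and a bovine growth hormone polyadenylation signal terminates the transcript.

The design combines two layers of control. The c-Fos promoter is an immediate-early gene promoter that responds to neuronal activity, and the ERT2 domain keeps Cre inactive until tamoxifen-type ligands permit nuclear entry. Recombination of loxP-dependent reporters or effectors is therefore restricted to cells active during a drug-defined time window. This fits the associated publication's study of synaptic engrams for remote contextual memories, where such a vector would serve to tag activity-defined neuronal populations.
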