Features (pLannotate 1.2.2; 16 found; start..end, strand, type, name):
      1..141     -  repeat_region  AAV2 ITR: inverted terminal repeat of adeno-associated virus serotype 2 inverted
    148..168     +  protein_bind   attB4: mutant version of attB; core recombination site for the Gateway® BP reaction BP Clonase™
    889..909     +  protein_bind   attB1: mutant version of attB; core recombination site for the Gateway® BP reaction BP Clonase™
    919..1947    +  CDS            cre: RECR_BPP1 - Experimental evidence at protein level: Swiss-Prot protein existence level 1. Catalyzes site-specific recombination between two 34-base- pair LOXP sites. Its role is to maintain the phage genome as a monomeric unit-copy plasmid in the lysogenic state. From Escherichia phage P1 (Bacteriophage P1).
   1960..2895    +  CDS            ERT2: mutated ligand-binding domain of the human estrogen receptor (Feil et al., 1997)
   2905..2925    -  protein_bind   attB2: mutant version of attB; core recombination site for the Gateway® BP reaction BP Clonase™
   2936..3524    +  misc_feature   WPRE: woodchuck hepatitis virus posttranscriptional regulatory element
   3560..3671    +  polyA_signal   bGH poly(A) signal: bovine growth hormone polyadenylation signal
   3775..3915    +  repeat_region  AAV2 ITR: inverted terminal repeat of adeno-associated virus serotype 2 inverted
   3920..3971    -  misc_feature   bom (fragment): basis of mobility region from pBR322
   3990..4445    +  rep_origin     f1 ori (sequence partly withheld): f1 bacteriophage origin of replication; arrow indicates direction of (+) strand synthesis
   4446..4495    -  misc_feature   bom (fragment): basis of mobility region from pBR322
   4597..4632    -  CDS            rop (fragment): Rop protein, which maintains plasmids at low copy number; rop
   4727..4831    +  promoter       AmpR promoter: bla
   4832..5692    +  CDS            AmpR: β-lactamase; bla; confers resistance to ampicillin, carbenicillin, and related antibiotics
   5863..6451    +  rep_origin     ori: high-copy-number ColE1/pMB1/pBR322/pUC origin of replication
>Addgene plasmid #194643 | pAAV-Fos-CreERT2 | addgene full sequence | sequence record 391007 | Addgene NGS Result
CCTGCAGGCAGCTGCGCGCTCGCTCGCTCACTGAGGCCGCCCGGGCAAAGCCCGGGCGTCGGGCGACCTT
TGGTCGCCCGGCCTCAGTGAGCGAGCGAGCGCGCAGAGAGGGAGTGGCCAACTCCATCACTAGGGGTTCC
TTCTAGACAACTTTGTATAGAAAAGTTGAGCTTTCCTTTAGGAACAGAGGCTTCGAGCCTTTAAGGCTGC
GTACTTGCTTCTCCTAATACCAGAGACTCAAAAAAAAAAAAAAAGTTCCAGATTGCTGGACAATGACCCG
GGTCTCATCCCTTGACCCTGGGAACCGGGTCCACATTGAATCAGGTGCGAATGTTCGCTCGCCTTCTCTG
CCTTTCCCGCCTCCCCTCCCCCGGCCGCGGCCCCGGTTCCCCCCCTGCGCTGCACCCTCAGAGTTGGCTG
CAGCCGGCGAGCTGTTCCCGTCAATCCCTCCCTCCTTTACACAGGATGTCCATATTAGGACATCTGCGTC
AGCAGGTTTCCACGGCCGGTCCCTGTTGTTCTGGGGGGGGGACCATCTCCGAAATCCTACACGCGGAAGG
TCTAGGAGACCCCCTAAGATCCCAAATGTGAACACTCATAGGTGAAAGATGTATGCCAAGACGGGGGTTG
AAAGCCTGGGGCGTAGAGTTGACGACAGAGCGCCCGCAGAGGGCCTTGGGGCGCGCTTCCCCCCCCTTCC
AGTTCCGCCCAGTGACGTAGGAAGTCCATCCATTCACAGCGCTTCTATAAAGGCGCCAGCTGAGGCGCCT
ACTACTCCAACCGCGACTGCAGCGAGCAACTGAGAAGACTGGATAGAGCCGGCGGTTCCGCGAACGAGCA
GTGACCGCGCTCCCACCCAGCTCTGCTCTGCAGCTCCCACCAGTGTCTCAAGTTTGTACAAAAAAGCAGG
CTGCCACCATGTCCAATTTACTGACCGTACACCAAAATTTGCCTGCATTACCGGTCGATGCAACGAGTGA
TGAGGTTCGCAAGAACCTGATGGACATGTTCAGGGATCGCCAGGCGTTTTCTGAGCATACCTGGAAAATG
CTTCTGTCCGTTTGCCGGTCGTGGGCGGCATGGTGCAAGTTGAATAACCGGAAATGGTTTCCCGCAGAAC
CTGAAGATGTTCGCGATTATCTTCTATATCTTCAGGCGCGCGGTCTGGCAGTAAAAACTATCCAGCAACA
TTTGGGCCAGCTAAACATGCTTCATCGTCGGTCCGGGCTGCCACGACCAAGTGACAGCAATGCTGTTTCA
CTGGTTATGCGGCGGATCCGAAAAGAAAACGTTGATGCCGGTGAACGTGCAAAACAGGCTCTAGCGTTCG
AACGCACTGATTTCGACCAGGTTCGTTCACTCATGGAAAATAGCGATCGCTGCCAGGATATACGTAATCT
GGCATTTCTGGGGATTGCTTATAACACCCTGTTACGTATAGCCGAAATTGCCAGGATCAGGGTTAAAGAT
ATCTCACGTACTGACGGTGGGAGAATGTTAATCCATATTGGCAGAACGAAAACGCTGGTTAGCACCGCAG
GTGTAGAGAAGGCACTTAGCCTGGGGGTAACTAAACTGGTCGAGCGATGGATTTCCGTCTCTGGTGTAGC
TGATGATCCGAATAACTACCTGTTTTGCCGGGTCAGAAAAAATGGTGTTGCCGCGCCATCTGCCACCAGC
CAGCTATCAACTCGCGCCCTGGAAGGGATTTTTGAAGCAACTCATCGATTGATTTACGGCGCTAAGGATG
ACTCTGGTCAGAGATACCTGGCCTGGTCTGGACACAGTGCCCGTGTCGGAGCCGCGCGAGATATGGCCCG
CGCTGGAGTTTCAATACCGGAGATCATGCAAGCTGGTGGCTGGACCAATGTAAATATTGTCATGAACTAT
ATCCGTAACCTGGATAGTGAAACAGGGGCAATGGTGCGCCTGCTGGAAGATGGCGATCTCGAGCCATCTG
CTGGAGACATGAGAGCTGCCAACCTTTGGCCAAGCCCGCTCATGATCAAACGCTCTAAGAAGAACAGCCT
GGCCTTGTCCCTGACGGCCGACCAGATGGTCAGTGCCTTGTTGGATGCTGAGCCCCCCATACTCTATTCC
GAGTATGATCCTACCAGACCCTTCAGTGAAGCTTCGATGATGGGCTTACTGACCAACCTGGCAGACAGGG
AGCTGGTTCACATGATCAACTGGGCGAAGAGGGTGCCAGGCTTTGTGGATTTGACCCTCCATGATCAGGT
CCACCTTCTAGAATGTGCCTGGCTAGAGATCCTGATGATTGGTCTCGTCTGGCGCTCCATGGAGCACCCA
GTGAAGCTACTGTTTGCTCCTAACTTGCTCTTGGACAGGAACCAGGGAAAATGTGTAGAGGGCATGGTGG
AGATCTTCGACATGCTGCTGGCTACATCATCTCGGTTCCGCATGATGAATCTGCAGGGAGAGGAGTTTGT
GTGCCTCAAATCTATTATTTTGCTTAATTCTGGAGTGTACACATTTCTGTCCAGCACCCTGAAGTCTCTG
GAAGAGAAGGACCATATCCACCGAGTCCTGGACAAGATCACAGACACTTTGATCCACCTGATGGCCAAGG
CAGGCCTGACCCTGCAGCAGCAGCACCAGCGGCTGGCCCAGCTCCTCCTCATCCTCTCCCACATCAGGCA
CATGAGTAACAAAGGCATGGAGCATCTGTACAGCATGAAGTGCAAGAACGTGGTGCCCCTCTATGACCTG
CTGCTGGAGGCGGCGGACGCCCACCGCCTACATGCGCCCACTAGCCGTGGAGGGGCATCCGTGGAGGAGA
CGGACCAAAGCCACTTGGCCACTGCGGGCTCTACTTCATCGCATTCCTTGCAAAAGTATTACATCACGGG
GGAGGCAGAGGGTTTCCCTGCCACAGCTTGAACCCAGCTTTCTTGTACAAAGTGGGAATTCCGATAATCA
ACCTCTGGATTACAAAATTTGTGAAAGATTGACTGGTATTCTTAACTATGTTGCTCCTTTTACGCTATGT
GGATACGCTGCTTTAATGCCTTTGTATCATGCTATTGCTTCCCGTATGGCTTTCATTTTCTCCTCCTTGT
ATAAATCCTGGTTGCTGTCTCTTTATGAGGAGTTGTGGCCCGTTGTCAGGCAACGTGGCGTGGTGTGCAC
TGTGTTTGCTGACGCAACCCCCACTGGTTGGGGCATTGCCACCACCTGTCAGCTCCTTTCCGGGACTTTC
GCTTTCCCCCTCCCTATTGCCACGGCGGAACTCATCGCCGCCTGCCTTGCCCGCTGCTGGACAGGGGCTC
GGCTGTTGGGCACTGACAATTCCGTGGTGTTGTCGGGGAAGCTGACGTCCTTTCCATGGCTGCTCGCCTG
TGTTGCCACCTGGATTCTGCGCGGGACGTCCTTCTGCTACGTCCCTTCGGCCCTCAATCCAGCGGACCTT
CCTTCCCGCGGCCTGCTGCCGGCTCTGCGGCCTCTTCCGCGTCTTCGCCTTCGCCCTCAGACGAGTCGGA
TCTCCCTTTGGGCCGCCTCCCCGCATCGGGAATTCCTAGAGCTCGCTGATCAGCCTCGACTGTGCCTTCT
AGTTGCCAGCCATCTGTTGTTTGCCCCTCCCCCGTGCCTTCCTTGACCCTGGAAGGTGCCACTCCCACTG
TCCTTTCCTAATAAAATGAGGAAATTGCATCGCATTGTCTGAGTAGGTGTCATTCTATTCTGGGGGGTGG
GGTGGGGCAGGACAGCAAGGGGGAGGATTGGGAAGAGAATAGCAGGCATGCTGGGGAGGGCCGCAGGAAC
CCCTAGTGATGGAGTTGGCCACTCCCTCTCTGCGCGCTCGCTCGCTCACTGAGGCCGGGCGACCAAAGGT
CGCCCGACGCCCGGGCTTTGCCCGGGCGGCCTCAGTGAGCGAGCGAGCGCGCAGCTGCCTGCAGGGGCGC
CTGATGCGGTATTTTCTCCTTACGCATCTGTGCGGTATTTCACACCGCATA
[95 nt withheld, positions 3972-4066]
T
[46 nt withheld, positions 4068-4113]
C
[141 nt withheld, positions 4115-4255]
CCTTTGACGTTGGAGTCCACGTTCTTT
[37 nt withheld, positions 4283-4319]
ACTCTATCTCGGGCTATTCTTTTGATTTATAAGGGATTTTGCCGATTTCGGTCTATTGGTTAAAAAATGA
GCTGATTTAACAAAAATTTAACGCGAATTTTAACAAAATATTAACGTTTACAATTTTATGGTGCACTCTC
AGTACAATCTGCTCTGATGCCGCATAGTTAAGCCAGCCCCGACACCCGCCAACACCCGCTGACGCGCCCT
GACGGGCTTGTCTGCTCCCGGCATCCGCTTACAGACAAGCTGTGACCGTCTCCGGGAGCTGCATGTGTCA
GAGGTTTTCACCGTCATCACCGAAACGCGCGAGACGAAAGGGCCTCGTGATACGCCTATTTTTATAGGTT
AATGTCATGATAATAATGGTTTCTTAGACGTCAGGTGGCACTTTTCGGGGAAATGTGCGCGGAACCCCTA
TTTGTTTATTTTTCTAAATACATTCAAATATGTATCCGCTCATGAGACAATAACCCTGATAAATGCTTCA
ATAATATTGAAAAAGGAAGAGTATGAGTATTCAACATTTCCGTGTCGCCCTTATTCCCTTTTTTGCGGCA
TTTTGCCTTCCTGTTTTTGCTCACCCAGAAACGCTGGTGAAAGTAAAAGATGCTGAAGATCAGTTGGGTG
CACGAGTGGGTTACATCGAACTGGATCTCAACAGCGGTAAGATCCTTGAGAGTTTTCGCCCCGAAGAACG
TTTTCCAATGATGAGCACTTTTAAAGTTCTGCTATGTGGCGCGGTATTATCCCGTATTGACGCCGGGCAA
GAGCAACTCGGTCGCCGCATACACTATTCTCAGAATGACTTGGTTGAGTACTCACCAGTCACAGAAAAGC
ATCTTACGGATGGCATGACAGTAAGAGAATTATGCAGTGCTGCCATAACCATGAGTGATAACACTGCGGC
CAACTTACTTCTGACAACGATCGGAGGACCGAAGGAGCTAACCGCTTTTTTGCACAACATGGGGGATCAT
GTAACTCGCCTTGATCGTTGGGAACCGGAGCTGAATGAAGCCATACCAAACGACGAGCGTGACACCACGA
TGCCTGTAGCAATGGCAACAACGTTGCGCAAACTATTAACTGGCGAACTACTTACTCTAGCTTCCCGGCA
ACAATTAATAGACTGGATGGAGGCGGATAAAGTTGCAGGACCACTTCTGCGCTCGGCCCTTCCGGCTGGC
TGGTTTATTGCTGATAAATCTGGAGCCGGTGAGCGTGGAAGCCGCGGTATCATTGCAGCACTGGGGCCAG
ATGGTAAGCCCTCCCGTATCGTAGTTATCTACACGACGGGGAGTCAGGCAACTATGGATGAACGAAATAG
ACAGATCGCTGAGATAGGTGCCTCACTGATTAAGCATTGGTAACTGTCAGACCAAGTTTACTCATATATA
CTTTAGATTGATTTAAAACTTCATTTTTAATTTAAAAGGATCTAGGTGAAGATCCTTTTTGATAATCTCA
TGACCAAAATCCCTTAACGTGAGTTTTCGTTCCACTGAGCGTCAGACCCCGTAGAAAAGATCAAAGGATC
TTCTTGAGATCCTTTTTTTCTGCGCGTAATCTGCTGCTTGCAAACAAAAAAACCACCGCTACCAGCGGTG
GTTTGTTTGCCGGATCAAGAGCTACCAACTCTTTTTCCGAAGGTAACTGGCTTCAGCAGAGCGCAGATAC
CAAATACTGTTCTTCTAGTGTAGCCGTAGTTAGGCCACCACTTCAAGAACTCTGTAGCACCGCCTACATA
CCTCGCTCTGCTAATCCTGTTACCAGTGGCTGCTGCCAGTGGCGATAAGTCGTGTCTTACCGGGTTGGAC
TCAAGACGATAGTTACCGGATAAGGCGCAGCGGTCGGGCTGAACGGGGGGTTCGTGCACACAGCCCAGCT
TGGAGCGAACGACCTACACCGAACTGAGATACCTACAGCGTGAGCTATGAGAAAGCGCCACGCTTCCCGA
AGGGAGAAAGGCGGACAGGTATCCGGTAAGCGGCAGGGTCGGAACAGGAGAGCGCACGAGGGAGCTTCCA
GGGGGAAACGCCTGGTATCTTTATAGTCCTGTCGGGTTTCGCCACCTCTGACTTGAGCGTCGATTTTTGT
GATGCTCGTCAGGGGGGCGGAGCCTATGGAAAAACGCCAGCAACGCGGCCTTTTTACGGTTCCTGGCCTT
TTGCTGGCCTTTTGCTCACATGT
